Addgene plasmid #65101: pGL3-fugu SLC2A4 promoter
Purpose: Luciferase reporter construct under the fugu (Takifugu rubripes) SLC2A4 promoter.
Depositing lab: Josep Planas. Depositing organization: Universitat de Barcelona. Publication: Mechanisms regulating GLUT4 transcription in skeletal muscle cells are highly conserved across vertebrates. Marin-Juez R, Diaz M, Morata J, Planas JV. PLoS One. 2013 Nov 18;8(11):e80628. doi: 10.1371/journal.pone.0080628. eCollection 2013. PONE-D-13-30467 PubMed 24260440.
Backbone
  Vector backbone: pGL3-basic
  Backbone manufacturer: Promega
  Backbone size w/o insert (bp): 4800
  Vector type: Luciferase
Growth in bacteria
  Bacterial resistance: Ampicillin, 100 μg/mL
  Growth temperature: 37°C
  Growth strain: DH5alpha
  Copy number: High Copy
Gene/Insert
  Gene/Insert name: SLC2A4 promoter (alt name: GLUT4 promoter)
  Species: Fugu (Takifugu rubripes)
  Insert size (bp): 1300
  Cloning method: Restriction Enzyme; 5′ cloning site KpnI (not destroyed); 3′ cloning site XhoI (not destroyed)
  Sequencing primers: 5′ RVprimer 3; 3′ LucNrev
Terms and licenses: Academic/Nonprofit Terms; Industry Terms: Not Available to Industry
Depositor comments: Plasmid is also known as pGL3-trSLC2A4P.
How to cite: pGL3-fugu SLC2A4 promoter was a gift from Josep Planas (Addgene plasmid # 65101 ; http://n2t.net/addgene:65101 ; RRID:Addgene_65101)
