[The description below was written by a language model from this plasmid's Addgene catalogue record.]
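Description:
pGL3-fugu SLC2A4 promoter (also known as pGL3-trSLC2A4P) is a luciferase reporter plasmid built on the pGL3-basic backbone, a vector of about 4.8 kb that carries a firefly luciferase coding sequence but has no eukaryotic promoter or enhancer of its own. Luciferase output therefore depends on whatever regulatory DNA is placed in the upstream multiple cloning site. The plasmid is propagated in E. coli as a high-copy construct under ampicillin selection. No feature table accompanies the record, so individual backbone elements such as the replication origin or polyadenylation signals are not itemised.

The insert is a fragment of roughly 1.3 kb from the promoter region of the SLC2A4 gene of the pufferfish Takifugu rubripes. SLC2A4 encodes the glucose transporter GLUT4. The fragment was cloned by restriction digestion between KpnI at the 5′ end and XhoI at the 3′ end, and both sites remain intact, so the promoter can be excised or replaced. In this position the fish promoter drives transcription of the luciferase gene, and the light signal from transfected cells gives a quantitative readout of promoter activity.

The construct is intended for transient transfection reporter assays measuring how the fugu GLUT4 promoter responds to different stimuli or cellular conditions. The associated publication concerns the conservation of GLUT4 transcriptional regulation in skeletal muscle cells across vertebrates, which suggests its use in comparing fish and other vertebrate GLUT4 promoter regulation. The record does not specify the exact promoter coordinates, the transcription factor binding sites it contains, or the cell lines used.
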