>Addgene plasmid #65101 | pGL3-fugu SLC2A4 promoter | addgene partial sequence | sequence record 113758 | Ppyralis-luc-R 5'-CAGCCCATATCGTTTCATAGCTTCT-3'
ATTTCGAAGTACTCAGCGTAAGTGATGTCCACCTCGATATGTGCATCTGTAAAAGCAATTGTTCCAGGAA
CCAGGGCGTATCTCTTCATAGCCTTATGCAGTTGCTCTCCAGCGGTTCCATCTTCCAGCGGATAGAATGG
CGCCGGGCCTTTCTTTATGTTTTTGGCGTCTTCCATGGTGGCTTTACCAACAGTACCGGAATGCCAAGCT
TACTTAGATCGCAGATCTCGAGCAGGCAGCTGCAGATGACAGATGCGTCTGGTGCCAAATGGTGACACGA
AGCGTCGCGACGGGGACAACAAGTCTCGACCTCAAGCTGCAGCACTCAAGCAACGATAATCGCACCAAAA
CGTAAGATCCAAAAGCCCGCACCAAAACCGAGCAACCTGACGCCTTGTGTTTGCGGGGTGTCTCGTTGTG
TCGCTCCGGCTGGGTTGGGTGCCACCCACGTGCACGCCCTTTTCGGGGCGGCGGGTTGGCTGATGCGTTA
AAGGGCAGAGCTCCAGCGTGTCCCGAGATCGGCCCACTGCGCCTCTGTTCTTGAGATCACGCAGCAGAGG
TCGAGCCGTACGCAGGAAACGACATCATGACCTTAACTCCTATTGGCTGAAAGCGTGACGGGGTGTCGGG
AAACCGGGGGCCCCAGGTGTGACGCGCAAAACCACTCCGAGTGACTGATCTTATATCATTATTGACATGT
GCATCAAAATATGCTCAACAAATCCAATGTGGAGACCAAAGTTTTTAAAATTTTTCATGAGCTATACATT
CACACGTGGATCTGTATAAGTGCGCTTTTACTGACCTGCCTCAGTTACTTGGTCTCTGAAGCTGTCAGAC
CTCAGTCAAACCCGGCAATGACTTAACATTTCAGCGAGGGGCTCGTCTCTGACGCCCATTGTCAGTCTTT
TCATCAGGGAAAATCTTCTATTTAAAATCACATGCCAAAGGGGTCACATCACGC
