>Addgene plasmid #65101 | pGL3-fugu SLC2A4 promoter | addgene partial sequence | sequence record 113759 | F1ori-F 5'-GTGGACTCTTGTTCCAAACTGG-3'
CCTATCTCGGTCTATTCTTTTGATTTATAAGGGATTTTGCCGATTTCGGCCTATTGGTTAAAAAATGAGC
TGATTTAACAAAAATTTAACGCGAATTTTAACAAAATATTAACGCTTACAATTTGCCATTCGCCATTCAG
GCTGCGCAACTGTTGGGAAGGGCGATCGGTGCGGGCCTCTTCGCTATTACGCCAGCCCAAGCTACCATGA
TAAGTAAGTAATATTAAGGTACGGGAGGTACTTGGAGCGGCCGCAATAAAATATCTTTATTTTCATTACA
TCTGTGTGTTGGTTTTTTGTGTGAATCGATAGTACTAACATACGCTCTCCATCAAAACAAAACGAAACAA
AACAAACTAGCAAAATAGGCTGTCCCCAGTGCAAGTGCAGGTGCCAGAACATTTCTCTATCGATAGGTAC
CTTGTGCCGTGAGAGCGTCAATGTGGTGAGAAATATTGACTGTTTAATCCAGGTTGTGTTTTATTACCAT
TTATTTATTTTCAAATTGGCCCAACCTTCTTAGCGGCCTCTGTATGAATTCATGTGACACACATAAGAAT
ATCACCTCTGTCAGTTTGCACTCATGAAGCCGTAAATTGGTCAGGATGGTGCCACCGTCCTGATGGTGTA
AGGTTTCTCTACATTTAGTCACATGCTGTAGAGAGAGGAGAGAGAGTGTCTGTGTGTGTGTGTGGCGGGG
GTGAGTCTTGGATCAGATGGTGTCAAGTTCCTCCGTTCTTCCTCAGAGTGTGCATGAGGATAGGGAAAGG
AAAAGGCAGCGGTCCAAAAAGGAGGTGGCGTGATGTGGGGGTGTGATCTGAAAACACTCAGAGACGTGGT
GTAACTTTTTTCCACTGCAGCCTGTGATTCCCAGCACCCCCC
